>Addgene plasmid #206458 | pAc5.1-PH-mCherry-human p53 1-50 (HK180) | addgene full sequence | sequence record 408002 | Addgene NGS Result
CTTCAAGAATTAATTCTATATTCTAAAAACACAAATGATACTTCTAAAAAAAAATCATGAATGGCATCAA
CTCTGAATCAAATCTTTGCAGATGCACCTACTTCTCATTTCCACTGTCACATCATTTTTCCAGATCTCGC
TGCCTGTTATGTGGCCCACAAACCAAGACACGTTTTATGGCCATTAAAGCTGGCTGATCGTCGCCAAACA
CCAAATACATAATGAATATGTACACATTCGAGAAAGAAGCGATCAAAGAAGCGTCTTCGGGCGGAGTAGG
AGAATGCGGAGGAGAAGGAGAACGAGCTGATCTAGTATCTCTCCACAATCCAATGCCAACTGACCAACTG
GCCATATTCGGAGCAATTTGAAGCCAATTTCCATCGCCTGGCGATCGCTCCATTCTTGGCTATATGTTTT
TCACCGTTACCCGGGGCCATTTTCAAAGACTCGTCGGCAAGATAAGATTGTGTCACTCGCTGTCTCTCTT
CATTTGTCGAAGAATGCTGAGGAATTTCGCGATGACGTCGGCGAGTATTTTGAAGAATGAGAATAATTTG
TATTTATACGAAAATCAGTTAGTGGAATTTTCTACAAAAACATGTTATCTATAGATAATTTTGTTGCAAA
ATATGTTGACTATGACAAAGATTGTATGTATATACCTTTAATGTATTCTCATTTTCTTATGTATTTATAA
TGGCAATGATGATACTGATGATATTTTAAGATGATGCCAGACCAAAAGGCTTGAATTTCTGCGTCTTTTG
CCGAACGCAGTGCATGTGCAATTGTTGTTTTTTGGAATATTCAATTTTCGGACTGTCCGCTTTGATTTCA
GTTTCTTGGCTTATTCAAAAAGCAAAGTAAAGCCAAAAAAGCGAGATGGCAATACCAAATGCGGCAAAAC
GGTAGTGGAAGGAAAGGGGTGCGGGGCAGCGGAAGGAAGGGTGGGGCGGGGCGTGGCGGGGTCTGTGGCT
GGGCGCGACGTCACCGACGTTGGAGCCACTCCTTTGACCATGTGTGCGTGTGTGTATTATTCGTGTCTCG
CCACTCGCCGGTTGTTTTTTTCTTTTTATGCTGCGCTCTCTCTAGCGCCATCTCGCTTACGCATGCTCAA
CGCACCGCATGTTGCCGTTTCCTTTTATGCGTCATTTTGGCTCGAAATAGGCAATTATTTAAACAAAGAT
TAGTCAACGAAAACGCTAAAATAAATAAGTCTACAATATGGTTACTTATTGCCATGTGTGTGCAGCCAAC
GATAGCAACAAAAGCAACAACACAGGTGGCTTTCCCTCTTTCACTTTTTGTTTGCAAGCCGCGTGCGAGC
AAGACGGCACGACCGGCAAACGCAATTACGCTGACAAAGAGCAGACGAAGTTTTGGCGAAAAACATCAAG
GCGCCTGATACGAATGCATTTGCAATAACAATTGCGATATTTAATATTGTTTATGAAGCTGTTTGACTTC
AAAACACACAAAAAAAAAAATAAAACAAATTATTTGAAAGAGAATTAGGAATCGGACGCTTATCGTTAGG
GTAACAACAAGAAATGCTTACTGAGTCACAGCCTCTGGAAAACTGCCGCAAGCCAGAGAGAGAGAGAAAA
AGAGGGAGAGCAGCTTAGACCGCATGTGCTTGTGTGTGAGGCGTCTCTCTCTTCGTCTCTGTTGCGCAAA
CGCATAGACTGCACTGAAAAAATCGATTACCTATTTTTTATGAATGAATATTTGCACTATTACTATTCAA
AACTATTAAGATAGCAATCACATTCAATAGCCAAATACTATACCACCTGAGCGATGCAACGAAATGATCA
ATTTGAGCAAAAATGCTGCATATTTAGGACGGCATCATTATAGAAATGCTTCTTGCTGTGTACTTTTCTC
TCGTCTGGCAGCTGTTTCGCCGTTATTGTTAAAACCGGCTTAAGTTAGGTGTGTTTTCTACGACTAGTGA
ATGCCCTACTAGAAGATGTGTGTTGCACAAAATGTCCCTGGAATAACCAATTTGAAGTGCAGATAGCAGT
AAACGTAAGCTAATATGAATATTATTTAACTGTAATGTTTTAATATCGCTGGACATTACTAATAAACCCA
CTATAAACACATGTACATATGTATGTTTTGGCATACAATGAGTAGTTGGGGAAAAAATGTGTAAAAGCAC
CGTGACCATCACAGCATAAAGATAACCAGCTGAAGTATCGAATATGAGTAACCCCCAAATTGAATCACAT
GCCGCAACTGATAGGACCCATGGAAGTACACTCTTCATGGCGATATACAAGACACACACAAGCACGAACA
CCCAGTTGCGGAGGAAATTCTCCGTAAATGAAAACCCAATCGGCGAACAATTCATACCCATATATGGTAA
AAGTTTTGAACGCGACTTGAGAGCGGAGAGCATTGCGGCTGATAAGGTTTTAGCGCTAAGCGGGCTTTAT
AAAACGGGCTGCGGGACCAGTTTTCATATCACTACCGTTTGAGTTCTTGTGCTGTGTGGATACTCCTCCC
GACACAAAGCCGCTCCATCAGCCAGCAGTCGTCTAATCCAGAGACCCCGGATCGGGGTACCAACATGCAC
GGTCTCCAGGATGATCCAGATCTGCAGGCTCTGCTGAAAGGTTCTCAGCTCCTCAAAGTCAAAAGCAGCT
CCTGGCGTCGTGAACGCTTCTACAAACTGCAGGAGGACTGCAAAACCATCTGGCAGGAATCCCGTAAAGT
AATGCGCTCCCCAGAGTCTCAGCTCTTCAGCATTGAGGACATTCAGGAGGTACGTATGGGTCACCGTACC
GAAGGTCTGGAGAAATTCGCTCGCGATATCCCAGAAGATCGCTGCTTCTCTATCGTCTTCAAAGACCAGC
GCAACACCCTGGATCTGATTGCTCCATCTCCAGCAGATGCTCAGCACTGGGTTCAGGGTCTCCGCAAAAT
CATTCACCACTCCGGTTCTATGGACCAGCGTCAGAAAGGTACCATGGTGAGCAAGGGCGAGGAGGATAAC
ATGGCCATCATCAAGGAGTTCATGCGCTTCAAGGTGCACATGGAGGGCTCCGTGAACGGCCACGAGTTCG
AGATCGAGGGCGAGGGCGAGGGCCGCCCCTACGAGGGCACCCAGACCGCCAAGCTGAAGGTGACCAAGGG
TGGCCCCCTGCCCTTCGCCTGGGACATCCTGTCCCCTCAGTTCATGTACGGCTCCAAGGCCTACGTGAAG
CACCCCGCCGACATCCCCGACTACTTGAAGCTGTCCTTCCCCGAGGGCTTCAAGTGGGAGCGCGTGATGA
ACTTCGAGGACGGCGGCGTGGTGACCGTGACCCAGGACTCCTCCCTGCAGGACGGCGAGTTCATCTACAA
GGTGAAGCTGCGCGGCACCAACTTCCCCTCCGACGGCCCCGTAATGCAGAAGAAGACCATGGGCTGGGAG
GCCTCCTCCGAGCGGATGTACCCCGAGGACGGCGCCCTGAAGGGCGAGATCAAGCAGAGGCTGAAGCTGA
AGGACGGCGGCCACTACGACGCTGAGGTCAAGACCACCTACAAGGCCAAGAAGCCCGTGCAGCTGCCCGG
CGCCTACAACGTCAACATCAAGTTGGACATCACCTCCCACAACGAGGACTACACCATCGTGGAACAGTAC
GAACGCGCCGAGGGCCGCCACTCCACCGGCGGCATGGACGAGCTGTACAAGCCAAGCTTGAATTCTGCAA
CGTGCATGGAGGAGCCGCAGTCAGATCCTAGCGTCGAGCCCCCTCTGAGTCAGGAAACATTTTCAGACCT
ATGGAAACTACTTCCTGAAAACAACGTTCTGTCCCCCTTGCCGTCCCAAGCAATGGATGATTTGATGCTG
TCCCCGGACGATATTTAGGCATGAGATATCCAGCACAGTGGCGGCCGCTCGAGTCTAGAGGGCCCGCGGT
TCGAAGGTAAGCCTATCCCTAACCCTCTCCTCGGTCTCGATTCTACGCGTACCGGTCATCATCACCATCA
CCATTGAGTTTAAACCCGCTGATCAGCCTCGACTGTGCCTTCTAAGGCCTGAGCTCGCTGATCAGCCTCG
ATCGAGGATCCAGACATGATAAGATACATTGATGAGTTTGGACAAACCACAACTAGAATGCAGTGAAAAA
AATGCTTTATTTGTGAAATTTGTGATGCTATTGCTTTATTTGTAACCATTATAAGCTGCAATAAACAAGT
TAACAACAACAATTGCATTCATTTTATGTTTCAGGTTCAGGGGGAGGTGTGGGAGGTTTTTTAAAGCAAG
TAAAACCTCTACAAATGTGGTATGGCTGATTATGATCAGTCGACCGATGCCCTTGAGAGCCTTCAACCCA
GTCAGCTCCTTCCGGTGGGCGCGGGGCATGACTATCGTCGCCGCACTTATGACTGTCTTCTTTATCATGC
AACTCGTAGGACAGGTGCCGGCAGCGCTCTGGGTCATTTTCGGCGAGGACCGCTTTCGCTGGAGCGCGAC
GATGATCGGCCTGTCGCTTGCGGTATTCGGAATCTTGCACGCCCTCGCTCAAGCCTTCGTCACTGGTCCC
GCCACCAAACGTTTCGGCGAGAAGCAGGCCATTATCGCCGGCATGGCGGCCGACGCGCTGGGCTACGTCT
TGCTGGCGTTCGCGACGCGAGGCTGGATGGCCTTCCCCATTATGATTCTTCTCGCTTCCGGCGGCATCGG
GATGCCCGCGTTGCAGGCCATGCTGTCCAGGCAGGTAGATGACGACCATCAGGGACAGCTTCAAGGCCAG
CAAAAGGCCAGGAACCGTAAAAAGGCCGCGTTGCTGGCGTTTTTCCATAGGCTCCGCCCCCCTGACGAGC
ATCACAAAAATCGATGCTCAAGTCAGAGGTGGCGAAACCCGACAGGACTATAAAGATACCAGGCGTTTCC
CCCTGGAAGCTCCCTCGTGCGCTCTCCTGTTCCGACCCTGCCGCTTACCGGATACCTGTCCGCCTTTCTC
CCTTCGGGAAGCGTGGCGCTTTCTCATAGCTCACGCTGTAGGTATCTCAGTTCGGTGTAGGTCGTTCGCT
CCAAGCTGGGCTGTGTGCACGAACCCCCCGTTCAGCCCGACCGCTGCGCCTTATCCGGTAACTATCGTCT
TGAGTCCAACCCGGTAAGACACGACTTATCGCCACTGGCAGCAGCCACTGGTAACAGGATTAGCAGAGCG
AGGTATGTAGGCGGTGCTACAGAGTTCTTGAAGTGGTGGCCTAACTACGGCTACACTAGAAGGACAGTAT
TTGGTATCTGCGCTCTGCTGAAGCCAGTTACCTTCGGAAAAAGAGTTGGTAGCTCTTGATCCGGCAAACA
AACCACCGCTGGTAGCGGTGGTTTTTTTGTTTGCAAGCAGCAGATTACGCGCAGAAAAAAAGGATCTCAA
GAAGATCCTTTGATCTTTTCTACGGGGTCTGACGCTCAGTGGAACGAAAACTCACGTTAAGGGATTTTGG
TCATGAGATTATCAAAAAGGATCTTCACCTAGATCCTTTTAAATTAAAAATGAAGTTTTAAATCAATCTA
AAGTATATATGAGTAAACTTGGTCTGACAGTTACCAATGCTTAATCAGTGAGGCACCTATCTCAGCGATC
TGTCTATTTCGTTCATCCATAGTTGCCTGACTCCCCGTCGTGTAGATAACTACGATACGGGAGGGCTTAC
CATCTGGCCCCAGTGCTGCAATGATACCGCGAGACCCACGCTCACCGGCTCCAGATTTATCAGCAATAAA
CCAGCCAGCCGGAAGGGCCGAGCGCAGAAGTGGTCCTGCAACTTTATCCGCCTCCATCCAGTCTATTAAT
TGTTGCCGGGAAGCTAGAGTAAGTAGTTCGCCAGTTAATAGTTTGCGCAACGTTGTTGCCATTGCTGCAG
GCATCGTGGTGTCACGCTCGTCGTTTGGTATGGCTTCATTCAGCTCCGGTTCCCAACGATCAAGGCGAGT
TACATGATCCCCCATGTTGTGCAAAAAAGCGGTTAGCTCCTTCGGTCCTCCGATCGTTGTCAGAAGTAAG
TTGGCCGCAGTGTTATCACTCATGGTTATGGCAGCACTGCATAATTCTCTTACTGTCATGCCATCCGTAA
GATGCTTTTCTGTGACTGGTGAGTACTCAACCAAGTCATTCTGAGAATAGTGTATGCGGCGACCGAGTTG
CTCTTGCCCGGCGTCAACACGGGATAATACCGCGCCACATAGCAGAACTTTAAAAGTGCTCATCATTGGA
AAACGTTCTTCGGGGCGAAAACTCTCAAGGATCTTACCGCTGTTGAGATCCAGTTCGATGTAACCCACTC
GTGCACCCAACTGATCTTCAGCATCTTTTACTTTCACCAGCGTTTCTGGGTGAGCAAAAACAGGAAGGCA
AAATGCCGCAAAAAAGGGAATAAGGGCGACACGGAAATGTTGAATACTCATACTCTTCCTTTTTCAATAT
TATTGAAGCATTTATCAGGGTTATTGTCTCATGAGCGGATACATATTTGAATGTATTTAGAAAAATAAAC
AAATAGGGGTTCCGCGCACATTTCCCCGAAAAGTGCCACCTGACGTCTAAGAAACCATTATTATCATGAC
ATTAACCTATAAAAATAGGCGTATCACGAGGCCCTTTCGT
Features (pLannotate 1.2.2; 11 found; start..end, strand, type, name):
     56..2565    +  promoter       Ac5 promoter: Drosophila melanogaster actin 5C promoter
   2585..2977    +  CDS            Plcd1 (fragment): PLCD1_RAT - Experimental evidence at protein level: Swiss-Prot protein existence level 1. The production of the second messenger molecules diacylglycerol (DAG) and inositol 1,4,5-trisphosphate (IP3) is mediated by activated phosphatidylinositol-specific phospholipase C enzymes (PubMed:16000311). Essential for trophoblast and placental development (By similarity). Binds phosphatidylinositol 4,5-bisphosphate (By similarity). From Rattus norvegicus (Rat).
   2984..3691    +  CDS            mCherry: mCherry is a basic (constitutively fluorescent) red fluorescent protein published in 2004, derived from Discosoma sp.. It is reported to be a very rapidly-maturing monomer with low acid sensitivity.
   3716..3865    +  CDS            p53 (fragment): human tumor suppressor protein that is often mutated in cancers; Homo sapiens TP53; responds to cellular stresses to regulate the expression of target genes
   3926..3967    +  CDS            V5 tag: epitope tag from simian virus 5
   4067..4201    -  polyA_signal   SV40 poly(A) signal: SV40 polyadenylation signal
   4224..4308    -  CDS            large T antigen (fragment): large T antigen from SV40 (simian virus 40)
   4309..4756    +  CDS            TcR (fragment): tetracycline efflux protein; tet; confers resistance to tetracycline
   4802..5390    -  rep_origin     ori: high-copy-number ColE1/pMB1/pBR322/pUC origin of replication
   5561..6421    -  CDS            AmpR: β-lactamase; bla; confers resistance to ampicillin, carbenicillin, and related antibiotics
   6422..6526    -  promoter       AmpR promoter: bla
