[The description below was written by a language model from this plasmid's Addgene catalogue record and pLannotate feature annotations shown in this document.]
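Description:
pAc5.1-PH-mCherry-human p53 1-50 (HK180) is an insect expression plasmid of about 6.6 kb, built on a pAc5.1 derivative that already carries a PH-mCherry module, and intended for transfection into Drosophila Schneider cells for imaging. In bacteria it is maintained as a high-copy plasmid through a ColE1/pUC-type origin and selected with ampicillin via the β-lactamase gene and its own promoter. The feature table does not show any marker for selection in insect cells, which fits transient expression. Short annotated fragments of a tetracycline resistance gene and SV40 large T antigen appear to be non-functional backbone remnants.

Expression is driven by the constitutive Drosophila actin 5C promoter. The open reading frame begins with a fragment of rat phospholipase C delta 1 corresponding to the PH (pleckstrin homology) domain, which binds phosphatidylinositol 4,5-bisphosphate and so anchors fusion proteins to the plasma membrane. This is followed by the monomeric red fluorescent protein mCherry and then residues 1-50 of human p53 (TP53), the N-terminal part of the protein. A V5 epitope tag sequence from the backbone lies downstream of the insert, but the record does not state whether it is in frame and translated. An SV40 polyadenylation signal is annotated after the cassette.

The associated work describes a colocalization assay for detecting direct protein-protein interactions. In that setting, a membrane-tethered red fusion like this one would serve as an anchored partner whose ability to relocalize a co-expressed, differently labelled protein can be scored by microscopy. The specific partner tested against p53 1-50 is not given in the record.
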