Addgene plasmid #206458: pAc5.1-PH-mCherry-human p53 1-50 (HK180)
Purpose: p53 1-50 expression in Schneider cells for imaging
Depositing lab: Mandy Jeske. Depositing organization: Universitaet Heidelberg. Publication: ReLo is a simple and rapid colocalization assay to identify and characterize direct protein-protein interactions. Salgania HK, Metz J, Jeske M. Nat Commun. 2024 Apr 3;15(1):2875. doi: 10.1038/s41467-024-47233-4. PubMed 38570497.
Backbone
  Vector backbone: HK049-pAc5.1 PH mcherry FspAI
  Vector type: Insect Expression
Growth in bacteria
  Bacterial resistance: Ampicillin, 100 μg/mL
  Growth temperature: 37°C
  Growth strain: DH5alpha
  Copy number: High Copy
Gene/Insert
  Gene/Insert name: p53 1-50
  Species: H. sapiens (human)
  Entrez Gene: TP53 (a.k.a. BCC7, BMFS5, LFS1, P53, TRP53)
  Tag / fusion protein: PH mcherry (N terminal on insert)
  Cloning method: Restriction Enzyme; 5′ cloning site Unknown (unknown if destroyed)
Terms and licenses: Academic/Nonprofit Terms; Industry Terms: Not Available to Industry
Depositor comments: Please visit https://www.biorxiv.org/content/10.1101/2022.03.04.482790v2 for bioRxiv preprint.
How to cite: pAc5.1-PH-mCherry-human p53 1-50 (HK180) was a gift from Mandy Jeske (Addgene plasmid # 206458 ; http://n2t.net/addgene:206458 ; RRID:Addgene_206458)
