>Addgene plasmid #206458 | pAc5.1-PH-mCherry-human p53 1-50 (HK180) | depositor partial sequence | sequence record 401734 | human p53
ATGGAGGAGCCGCAGTCAGATCCTAGCGTCGAGCCCCCTCTGAGTCAGGAAACATTTTCAGACCTATGGA
AACTACTTCCTGAAAACAACGTTCTGTCCCCCTTGCCGTCCCAAGCAATGGATGATTTGATGCTGTCCCC
GGACGATATT
